>Addgene plasmid #230393 | AiP14277 - pAAV-AiE0807h_3xC3-minBG-SYFP2-WPRE3-BGHpA (Alias: CN4277) | addgene full sequence | sequence record 461927 | Addgene NGS Result
CCTGCAGGCAGCTGCGCGCTCGCTCGCTCACTGAGGCCGCCCGGGCGTCGGGCGACCTTTGGTCGCCCGG
CCTCAGTGAGCGAGCGAGCGCGCAGAGAGGGAGTGGCCAACTCCATCACTAGGGGTTCCTGCGGCCGCAC
GCGTATCAGGATTACAGCATTTTTGCAACCACAAATTAAGGCAGGGGTGAAAAAGCCAGCACTTGTTCAG
TCAAAAAGAGCTGGCAAAGAGGGCAGCCTGCAATTAAATTAAACATGCTTGTCACCAGGGGGCTGGCAGG
CCTGGTTCACATGCTCGAGAGTAGGGGATGACCTTTAACAGATGTAGATTCTCAATATATAAACCCTTGA
GTCCAAAGCAGATATCAGGATTACAGCATTTTTGCAACCACAAATTAAGGCAGGGGTGAAAAAGCCAGCA
CTTGTTCAGTCAAAAAGAGCTGGCAAAGAGGGCAGCCTGCAATTAAATTAAACATGCTTGTCACCAGGGG
GCTGGCAGGCCTGGTTCACATGCTCGAGAGTAGGGGATGACCTTTAACAGATGTAGATTCTCAATATATA
AACCCTTGAGTCCAAAGCAGATATCAGGATTACAGCATTTTTGCAACCACAAATTAAGGCAGGGGTGAAA
AAGCCAGCACTTGTTCAGTCAAAAAGAGCTGGCAAAGAGGGCAGCCTGCAATTAAATTAAACATGCTTGT
CACCAGGGGGCTGGCAGGCCTGGTTCACATGCTCGAGAGTAGGGGATGACCTTTAACAGATGTAGATTCT
CAATATATAAACCCTTGAGTCCAAAGCAGATGAGCTCGGGCTGGGCATAAAAGTCAGGGCAGAGCCATCT
ATTGCTTACATTTGCTTCTGGGATCCAGATCTTTCGAAGCTAGCGCTACCGGTCGCCACCATGGTGAGCA
AGGGCGAGGAGCTGTTCACCGGGGTGGTGCCCATCCTGGTCGAGCTGGACGGCGACGTAAACGGCCACAA
GTTCAGCGTGTCCGGCGAGGGCGAGGGCGATGCCACCTACGGCAAGCTGACCCTGAAGCTGATCTGCACC
ACCGGCAAGCTGCCCGTGCCCTGGCCCACCCTCGTGACCACCCTGGGCTACGGCGTGCAGTGCTTCGCCC
GCTACCCCGACCACATGAAGCAGCACGACTTCTTCAAGTCCGCCATGCCCGAAGGCTACGTCCAGGAGCG
CACCATCTTCTTCAAGGACGACGGCAACTACAAGACCCGCGCCGAGGTGAAGTTCGAGGGCGACACCCTG
GTGAACCGCATCGAGCTGAAGGGCATCGACTTCAAGGAGGACGGCAACATCCTGGGGCACAAGCTGGAGT
ACAACTACAACAGCCACAACGTCTATATCACCGCCGACAAGCAGAAGAACGGCATCAAGGCCAACTTCAA
GATCCGCCACAACATCGAGGACGGCGGCGTGCAGCTCGCCGACCACTACCAGCAGAACACCCCCATCGGC
GACGGCCCCGTGCTGCTGCCCGACAACCACTACCTGAGCTACCAGTCCAAGCTGAGCAAAGACCCCAACG
AGAAGCGCGATCACATGGTCCTGCTGGAGTTCGTGACCGCCGCCGGGATCACTCTCGGCATGGACGAGCT
GTACAAGTAAGTCGACGGCGCGCCGCGGCCGCGAATTCGATATCATAATCAACCTCTGGATTACAAAATT
TGTGAAAGATTGACTGGTATTCTTAACTATGTTGCTCCTTTTACGCTATGTGGATACGCTGCTTTAATGC
CTTTGTATCATGCTATTGCTTCCCGTATGGCTTTCATTTTCTCCTCCTTGTATAAATCCTGGTTAGTTCT
TGCCACGGCGGAACTCATCGCCGCCTGCCTTGCCCGCTGCTGGACAGGGGCTCGGCTGTTGGGCACTGAC
AATTCCGTGGCTCGAGAGATCTTCGACTGTGCCTTCTAGTTGCCAGCCATCTGTTGTTTGCCCCTCCCCC
GTGCCTTCCTTGACCCTGGAAGGTGCCACTCCCACTGTCCTTTCCTAATAAAATGAGGAAATTGCATCGC
ATTGTCTGAGTAGGTGTCATTCTATTCTGGGGGGTGGGGTGGGGCAGGACAGCAAGGGGGAGGATTGGGA
AGACAATAGCAGGCATGAGATCTCACGTGCGGACCGAGCGGCCGCAGGAACCCCTAGTGATGGAGTTGGC
CACTCCCTCTCTGCGCGCTCGCTCGCTCACTGAGGCCGGGCGACCAAAGGTCGCCCGACGCCCGGGCTTT
GCCCGGGCGGCCTCAGTGAGCGAGCGAGCGCGCAGCTGCCTGCAGGGGCGCCTGATGCGGTATTTTCTCC
TTACGCATCTGTGCGGTATTTCACACCGCATA
[95 nt withheld, positions 2343-2437]
T
[46 nt withheld, positions 2439-2484]
C
[141 nt withheld, positions 2486-2626]
CCTTTGACGTTGGAGTCCACGTTCTTT
[37 nt withheld, positions 2654-2690]
ACTCTATCTCGGGCTATTCTTTTGATTTATAAGGGATTTTGCCGATTTCGGTCTATTGGTTAAAAAATGA
GCTGATTTAACAAAAATTTAACGCGAATTTTAACAAAATATTAACGTTTACAATTTTATGGTGCACTCTC
AGTACAATCTGCTCTGATGCCGCATAGTTAAGCCAGCCCCGACACCCGCCAACACCCGCTGACGCGCCCT
GACGGGCTTGTCTGCTCCCGGCATCCGCTTACAGACAAGCTGTGACCGTCTCCGGGAGCTGCATGTGTCA
GAGGTTTTCACCGTCATCACCGAAACGCGCGAGACGAAAGGGCCTCGTGATACGCCTATTTTTATAGGTT
AATGTCATGATAATAATGGTTTCTTAGACGTCAGGTGGCACTTTTCGGGGAAATGTGCGCGGAACCCCTA
TTTGTTTATTTTTCTAAATACATTCAAATATGTATCCGCTCATGAGACAATAACCCTGATAAATGCTTCA
ATAATATTGAAAAAGGAAGAGTATGAGTATTCAACATTTCCGTGTCGCCCTTATTCCCTTTTTTGCGGCA
TTTTGCCTTCCTGTTTTTGCTCACCCAGAAACGCTGGTGAAAGTAAAAGATGCTGAAGATCAGTTGGGTG
CACGAGTGGGTTACATCGAACTGGATCTCAACAGCGGTAAGATCCTTGAGAGTTTTCGCCCCGAAGAACG
TTTTCCAATGATGAGCACTTTTAAAGTTCTGCTATGTGGCGCGGTATTATCCCGTATTGACGCCGGGCAA
GAGCAACTCGGTCGCCGCATACACTATTCTCAGAATGACTTGGTTGAGTACTCACCAGTCACAGAAAAGC
ATCTTACGGATGGCATGACAGTAAGAGAATTATGCAGTGCTGCCATAACCATGAGTGATAACACTGCGGC
CAACTTACTTCTGACAACGATCGGAGGACCGAAGGAGCTAACCGCTTTTTTGCACAACATGGGGGATCAT
GTAACTCGCCTTGATCGTTGGGAACCGGAGCTGAATGAAGCCATACCAAACGACGAGCGTGACACCACGA
TGCCTGTAGCAATGGCAACAACGTTGCGCAAACTATTAACTGGCGAACTACTTACTCTAGCTTCCCGGCA
ACAATTAATAGACTGGATGGAGGCGGATAAAGTTGCAGGACCACTTCTGCGCTCGGCCCTTCCGGCTGGC
TGGTTTATTGCTGATAAATCTGGAGCCGGTGAGCGTGGGTCTCGCGGTATCATTGCAGCACTGGGGCCAG
ATGGTAAGCCCTCCCGTATCGTAGTTATCTACACGACGGGGAGTCAGGCAACTATGGATGAACGAAATAG
ACAGATCGCTGAGATAGGTGCCTCACTGATTAAGCATTGGTAACTGTCAGACCAAGTTTACTCATATATA
CTTTAGATTGATTTAAAACTTCATTTTTAATTTAAAAGGATCTAGGTGAAGATCCTTTTTGATAATCTCA
TGACCAAAATCCCTTAACGTGAGTTTTCGTTCCACTGAGCGTCAGACCCCGTAGAAAAGATCAAAGGATC
TTCTTGAGATCCTTTTTTTCTGCGCGTAATCTGCTGCTTGCAAACAAAAAAACCACCGCTACCAGCGGTG
GTTTGTTTGCCGGATCAAGAGCTACCAACTCTTTTTCCGAAGGTAACTGGCTTCAGCAGAGCGCAGATAC
CAAATACTGTTCTTCTAGTGTAGCCGTAGTTAGGCCACCACTTCAAGAACTCTGTAGCACCGCCTACATA
CCTCGCTCTGCTAATCCTGTTACCAGTGGCTGCTGCCAGTGGCGATAAGTCGTGTCTTACCGGGTTGGAC
TCAAGACGATAGTTACCGGATAAGGCGCAGCGGTCGGGCTGAACGGGGGGTTCGTGCACACAGCCCAGCT
TGGAGCGAACGACCTACACCGAACTGAGATACCTACAGCGTGAGCTATGAGAAAGCGCCACGCTTCCCGA
AGGGAGAAAGGCGGACAGGTATCCGGTAAGCGGCAGGGTCGGAACAGGAGAGCGCACGAGGGAGCTTCCA
GGGGGAAACGCCTGGTATCTTTATAGTCCTGTCGGGTTTCGCCACCTCTGACTTGAGCGTCGATTTTTGT
GATGCTCGTCAGGGGGGCGGAGCCTATGGAAAAACGCCAGCAACGCGGCCTTTTTACGGTTCCTGGCCTT
TTGCTGGCCTTTTGCTCACATGT
Features (pLannotate 1.2.2; 14 found; start..end, strand, type, name):
     12..39      +  repeat_region  AAV2 ITR (fragment): inverted terminal repeat of adeno-associated virus serotype 2 inverted
     68..95      +  repeat_region  AAV2 ITR (fragment): inverted terminal repeat of adeno-associated virus serotype 2 inverted
    901..1617    +  CDS            SYFP2: SYFP2 is a basic (constitutively fluorescent) yellow fluorescent protein published in 2006, derived from Aequorea victoria. It is reported to be a very rapidly-maturing monomer with moderate acid sensitivity.
   1657..1814    +  misc_feature   WPRE (fragment): woodchuck hepatitis virus posttranscriptional regulatory element
   1820..1900    +  misc_feature   WPRE (fragment): woodchuck hepatitis virus posttranscriptional regulatory element
   1917..2028    +  polyA_signal   bGH poly(A) signal: bovine growth hormone polyadenylation signal
   2146..2286    +  repeat_region  AAV2 ITR: inverted terminal repeat of adeno-associated virus serotype 2 inverted
   2291..2342    -  misc_feature   bom (fragment): basis of mobility region from pBR322
   2361..2816    +  rep_origin     f1 ori (sequence partly withheld): f1 bacteriophage origin of replication; arrow indicates direction of (+) strand synthesis
   2817..2866    -  misc_feature   bom (fragment): basis of mobility region from pBR322
   2968..3003    -  CDS            rop (fragment): Rop protein, which maintains plasmids at low copy number; rop
   3098..3202    +  promoter       AmpR promoter: bla
   3203..4063    +  CDS            AmpR: β-lactamase; bla; confers resistance to ampicillin, carbenicillin, and related antibiotics
   4234..4822    +  rep_origin     ori: high-copy-number ColE1/pMB1/pBR322/pUC origin of replication
