[The description below was written by a language model from this plasmid's Addgene catalogue record and pLannotate feature annotations shown in this document.]
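Description:
AiP14277 - pAAV-AiE0807h_3xC3-minBG-SYFP2-WPRE3-BGHpA (alias CN4277) is a 4,883 nt AAV transfer plasmid built on a pAAV2 backbone and intended for packaging an enhancer-driven fluorescent reporter into recombinant adeno-associated virus. In bacteria it is maintained as a high-copy plasmid through a ColE1/pUC-type origin and selected with ampicillin via the β-lactamase gene and its own promoter. The backbone also carries an f1 phage origin and small remnants of pBR322 bom and rop sequence. The recorded host is a recombination-deficient strain, a common choice for preserving the repeat-rich ITRs.

The expression cassette lies between AAV2 inverted terminal repeats, which are the cis elements needed for genome replication and packaging. The downstream ITR is annotated in full, while the upstream one was detected only as two short fragments, which may reflect annotation or sequencing limits rather than a true truncation. According to the name and catalogue fields, the AiE0807h_3xC3 enhancer sits upstream of the minimal minBG promoter. The name suggests a triplicated core of the AiE0807h enhancer, though the record does not spell this out. Neither element is annotated in the feature table, but the unannotated stretch before the coding sequence is where they would reside. A minimal promoter has little activity alone, so expression of the yellow fluorescent protein SYFP2, a rapidly maturing monomeric Aequorea-derived reporter, depends on the enhancer's cell-type specificity. A shortened woodchuck post-transcriptional element (WPRE3, annotated as two WPRE fragments) boosts transcript expression, and a bovine growth hormone polyadenylation signal terminates the message.

The construct serves to label specific populations of brain cells after AAV delivery. The record does not state which populations are targeted.
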