Addgene plasmid #230393: AiP14277 - pAAV-AiE0807h_3xC3-minBG-SYFP2-WPRE3-BGHpA (Alias: CN4277)
Purpose: AiE0807h_3xC3 is an enhancer sequence, designed to drive AAV-mediated transgene expression in specific populations of brain cells
Depositing lab: Allen Institute for Brain Science & Jonathan Ting. Depositing organization: Allen Institute. Publication: A suite of enhancer AAVs and transgenic mouse lines for genetic access to cortical cell types. Ben-Simon Y, Hooper M, Narayan S, Daigle TL, Dwivedi D, Way SW, Oster A, Stafford DA, Mich JK, Taormina MJ, Martinez RA, Opitz-Araya X, Roth JR, Alexander JR, Allen S, Amster A, Arbuckle J, Ayala A, Baker PM, Bakken TE, Barcelli T, Barta S, Bendrick J, Bertagnolli D, Bielstein C, Bishwakarma P, Bowlus J, Boyer G, Brouner K, Casian B, Casper T, Chakka AB, Chakrabarty R, Chance RK, Chavan S, Clark M, Colbert K, Collman F, Daniel S, Departee M, DiValentin P, Donadio N, Dotson N, Egdorf T, Fliss T, Gabitto M, Garcia J, Gary A, Gasperini M, Gloe J, Goldy J, Gore BB, Graybuck L, Greisman N, Haeseleer F, Halterman C, Haradon Z, Hastings SD, Helback O, Ho W, Hockemeyer D, Huang C, Huff S, Hunker A, Johansen N, Jones D, Juneau Z, Kalmbach B, Kannan M, Khem S, Kussick E, Kutsal R, Larsen R, Lee C, Lee AY, Leibly M, Lenz GH, Li S, Liang E, Lusk N, Madigan Z, Malloy J, Malone J, McCue R, Melchor J, Mollenkopf T, Moosman S, Morin E, Newman D, Ng L, Ngo K, Omstead V, Otto S, Oyama A, Pena N, Pham T, Phillips E, Pom CA, Potekhina L, Ransford S, Ray PL, Rette D, Reynoldson C, Rimorin C, Rocha D, Ruiz A, Sanchez REA, Sawyer L, Sedeno-Cortes A, Sevigny JP, Shapovalova N, Shepard N, Shulga L, Sigler AR, Siverts L, Soliman S, Somasundaram S, Staats B, Stewart K, Szelenyi E, Tieu M, Trader C, Tran A, van Velthoven CTJ, Walker M, Wang Y, Weed N, Wirthlin M, Wood T, Wynalda B, Yao Z, Zhou T, Ariza J, Dee N, Reding M, Ronellenfitch K, Mufti S, Sunkin SM, Smith KA, Esposito L, Waters J, Thyagarajan B, Yao S, Lein ES, Zeng H, Levi BP, Ngai J, Ting JT, Tasic B. Cell. 2025 May 16:S0092-8674(25)00513-6. doi: 10.1016/j.cell.2025.05.002. PubMed 40403729.
Backbone
  Vector backbone: pAAV2
  Vector type: AAV
Growth in bacteria
  Bacterial resistance: Ampicillin, 100 μg/mL
  Growth temperature: 37°C
  Growth strain: NEB Stable
  Copy number: High Copy
Gene/Insert
  Gene/Insert name: SYFP2
  Species: Synthetic
  Promoter: minBG
  Cloning method: Gibson Cloning
Terms and licenses: Academic/Nonprofit Terms; Industry Terms: Not Available to Industry
How to cite: AiP14277 - pAAV-AiE0807h_3xC3-minBG-SYFP2-WPRE3-BGHpA (Alias: CN4277) was a gift from Allen Institute for Brain Science & Jonathan Ting (Addgene plasmid # 230393 ; http://n2t.net/addgene:230393 ; RRID:Addgene_230393)
